Addgene plasmid #228188: SP_H2
Purpose: Plasmid contains the secretion signal peptide sequence of the yeast HPF1 gene for use in Combinatorial Golden Gate Assembly (BsaI restriction sites).
Depositing lab: Joseph Brock. Depositing organization: Australian National University. Publication: High-throughput optimisation of protein secretion in yeast via an engineered biosensor. Cleaver A, Luo R, Smith OB, Murphy L, Schwessinger B, Brock J. Trends Biotechnol. 2025 Apr;43(4):838-867. doi: 10.1016/j.tibtech.2024.11.010. Epub 2024 Dec 13. PubMed 39674781.
Backbone
  Vector backbone: pYTK001
  Backbone manufacturer: John Dueber, Addgene plasmid #65108
  Vector type: Synthetic Biology
Growth in bacteria
  Bacterial resistance: Chloramphenicol, 25 μg/mL
  Growth temperature: 37°C
  Growth strain: DH5alpha
  Copy number: High Copy
Gene/Insert
  Gene/Insert name: sp_Q05164_HPF1_YEAST:0-23 (alt name: Uniprot: Q05164)
  Species: S. cerevisiae (budding yeast)
  Cloning method: Golden Gate
Terms and licenses: Academic/Nonprofit Terms; Industry Terms: Not Available to Industry
Depositor comments: Signal peptides direct recombinant protein secretion in yeast. Codon optimised for expression in S. cerevisiae. This part is designed for use with components from the MoClo Yeast Toolkit (Lee et al. 2015). This insert is a 3a* component, see Williams et al. 2024 for more detail.
How to cite: SP_H2 was a gift from Joseph Brock (Addgene plasmid # 228188 ; http://n2t.net/addgene:228188 ; RRID:Addgene_228188)
