[The description below was written by a language model from this plasmid's Addgene catalogue record and pLannotate feature annotations shown in this document.]
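Description:
SP_H2 is a small synthetic-biology part plasmid (about 1.7 kb) built in pYTK001, the part entry vector of the MoClo Yeast Toolkit. It is a storage and donor vector maintained in E. coli rather than an expression construct. The annotated backbone consists of a high-copy ColE1/pUC-type origin of replication and a chloramphenicol acetyltransferase (cat) gene driven by its native promoter and followed by the phage lambda t0 terminator, which provides chloramphenicol selection. No yeast origin, yeast marker, or promoter for the insert is annotated, consistent with its role as a part carrier.

The payload is the secretion signal peptide of the Saccharomyces cerevisiae HPF1 gene, described in the record as covering positions 0–23 of the protein and codon optimised for expression in budding yeast. The automated feature table does not annotate this short insert, so its exact position in the sequence is not given. According to the record, the part is flanked by BsaI sites so that Golden Gate digestion releases it for ordered assembly with other toolkit components. It is classified as a type 3a* part, but the record does not explain the modification behind the asterisk.

In an assembled transcription unit, the signal peptide directs a recombinant protein into the yeast secretory pathway. SP_H2 is intended for combinatorial Golden Gate assembly, in which alternative signal peptides can be combined with other parts. The associated publication concerns high-throughput optimisation of protein secretion in yeast using an engineered biosensor.
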