Features (pLannotate 1.2.2; 4 found; start..end, strand, type, name):
     99..133     -  terminator     lambda t0 terminator: minimal transcription terminator from phage lambda (Scholtissek and Grosse, 1987)
    207..863     -  CDS            cat: CAT_ECOLX - Experimental evidence at protein level: Swiss-Prot protein existence level 1. This enzyme is an effector of chloramphenicol resistance in bacteria. From Escherichia coli. This protein is used as a marker in many commonly used cloning vectors, such as pACYC184.
    864..961     -  promoter       cat promoter: promoter of the E. coli cat gene encoding chloramphenicol acetyltransferase
   1045..1633    +  rep_origin     ori: high-copy-number ColE1/pMB1/pBR322/pUC origin of replication
>Addgene plasmid #228188 | SP_H2 | addgene full sequence | sequence record 451650 | Addgene NGS Result
TCGGTCTCATATGTTTAACAGGTTCAATAAATTACAGGCGGCCTTGGCTCTGGTTCTATATAGCCAAAGT
GCTCTTGGGGCCCCTTGAGACCAGACCAATAAAAAACGCCCGGCGGCAACCGAGCGTTCTGAACAAATCC
AGATGGAGTTCTGAGGTCATTACTGGATCTATCAACAGGAGTCCAAGCGAGCTCGATATCAAATTACGCC
CCGCCCTGCCACTCATCGCAGTACTGTTGTAATTCATTAAGCATTCTGCCGACATGGAAGCCATCACAAA
CGGCATGATGAACCTGAATCGCCAGCGGCATCAGCACCTTGTCGCCTTGCGTATAATATTTGCCCATGGT
GAAAACGGGGGCGAAGAAGTTGTCCATATTGGCCACGTTTAAATCAAAACTGGTGAAACTCACCCAGGGA
TTGGCTGAAACGAAAAACATATTCTCAATAAACCCTTTAGGGAAATAGGCCAGGTTTTCACCGTAACACG
CCACATCTTGCGAATATATGTGTAGAAACTGCCGGAAATCGTCGTGGTATTCACTCCAGAGCGATGAAAA
CGTTTCAGTTTGCTCATGGAAAACGGTGTAACAAGGGTGAACACTATCCCATATCACCAGCTCACCGTCT
TTCATTGCCATACGAAATTCCGGATGAGCATTCATCAGGCGGGCAAGAATGTGAATAAAGGCCGGATAAA
ACTTGTGCTTATTTTTCTTTACGGTCTTTAAAAAGGCCGTAATATCCAGCTGAACGGTCTGGTTATAGGT
ACATTGAGCAACTGACTGAAATGCCTCAAAATGTTCTTTACGATGCCATTGGGATATATCAACGGTGGTA
TATCCAGTGATTTTTTTCTCCATTTTAGCTTCCTTAGCTCCTGAAAATCTCGATAACTCAAAAAATACGC
CCGGTAGTGATCTTATTTCATTATGGTGAAAGTTGGAACCTCTTACGTGCCCGATCAATCATGACCAAAA
TCCCTTAACGTGAGTTTTCGTTCCACTGAGCGTCAGACCCCGTAGAAAAGATCAAAGGATCTTCTTGAGA
TCCTTTTTTTCTGCGCGTAATCTGCTGCTTGCAAACAAAAAAACCACCGCTACCAGCGGTGGTTTGTTTG
CCGGATCAAGAGCTACCAACTCTTTTTCCGAAGGTAACTGGCTTCAGCAGAGCGCAGATACCAAATACTG
TTCTTCTAGTGTAGCCGTAGTTAGGCCACCACTTCAAGAACTCTGTAGCACCGCCTACATACCTCGCTCT
GCTAATCCTGTTACCAGTGGCTGCTGCCAGTGGCGATAAGTCGTGTCTTACCGGGTTGGACTCAAGACGA
TAGTTACCGGATAAGGCGCAGCGGTCGGGCTGAACGGGGGGTTCGTGCACACAGCCCAGCTTGGAGCGAA
CGACCTACACCGAACTGAGATACCTACAGCGTGAGCTATGAGAAAGCGCCACGCTTCCCGAAGGGAGAAA
GGCGGACAGGTATCCGGTAAGCGGCAGGGTCGGAACAGGAGAGCGCACGAGGGAGCTTCCAGGGGGAAAC
GCCTGGTATCTTTATAGTCCTGTCGGGTTTCGCCACCTCTGACTTGAGCGTCGATTTTTGTGATGCTCGT
CAGGGGGGCGGAGCCTATGGAAAAACGCCAGCAACGCGGCCTTTTTACGGTTCCTGGCCTTTTGCTGGCC
TTTTGCTCACATGTTCTTTCCTGCGTTATCCCCTGATTCTGTGGATAACCGTAG
